>Addgene plasmid #219150 | SFFV-HOXA9-Brd 191 | addgene full sequence | sequence record 450435 | Addgene NGS Result
AGCTTAATGTAGTCTTATGCAATACTCTTGTAGTCTTGCAACATGGTAACGATGAGTTAGCAACATGCCT
TACAAGGAGAGAAAAAGCACCGTGCATGCCGATTGGTGGAAGTAAGGTGGTACGATCGTGCCTTATTAGG
AAGGCAACAGACGGGTCTGACATGGATTGGACGAACCACTGAATTGCCGCATTGCAGAGATATTGTATTT
AAGTGCCTAGCTCGATACATAAACGGGTCTCTCTGGTTAGACCAGATCTGAGCCTGGGAGCTCTCTGGCT
AACTAGGGAACCCACTGCTTAAGCCTCAATAAAGCTTGCCTTGAGTGCTTCAAGTAGTGTGTGCCCGTCT
GTTGTGTGACTCTGGTAACTAGAGATCCCTCAGACCCTTTTAGTCAGTGTGGAAAATCTCTAGCAGTGGC
GCCCGAACAGGGACTTGAAAGCGAAAGGGAAACCAGAGGAGCTCTCTCGACGCAGGACTCGGCTTGCTGA
AGCGCGCACGGCAAGAGGCGAGGGGCGGCGACTGGTGAGTACGCCAAAAATTTTGACTAGCGGAGGCTAG
AAGGAGAGAGATGGGTGCGAGAGCGTCAGTATTAAGCGGGGGAGAATTAGATCGCGATGGGAAAAAATTC
GGTTAAGGCCAGGGGGAAAGAAAAAATATAAATTAAAACATATAGTATGGGCAAGCAGGGAGCTAGAACG
ATTCGCAGTTAATCCTGGCCTGTTAGAAACATCAGAAGGCTGTAGACAAATACTGGGACAGCTACAACCA
TCCCTTCAGACAGGATCAGAAGAACTTAGATCATTATATAATACAGTAGCAACCCTCTATTGTGTGCATC
AAAGGATAGAGATAAAAGACACCAAGGAAGCTTTAGACAAGATAGAGGAAGAGCAAAACAAAAGTAAGAC
CACCGCACAGCAAGCGGCCGCTGATCTTCAGACCTGGAGGAGGAGATATGAGGGACAATTGGAGAAGTGA
ATTATATAAATATAAAGTAGTAAAAATTGAACCATTAGGAGTAGCACCCACCAAGGCAAAGAGAAGAGTG
GTGCAGAGAGAAAAAAGAGCAGTGGGAATAGGAGCTTTGTTCCTTGGGTTCTTGGGAGCAGCAGGAAGCA
CTATGGGCGCAGCGTCAATGACGCTGACGGTACAGGCCAGACAATTATTGTCTGGTATAGTGCAGCAGCA
GAACAATTTGCTGAGGGCTATTGAGGCGCAACAGCATCTGTTGCAACTCACAGTCTGGGGCATCAAGCAG
CTCCAGGCAAGAATCCTGGCTGTGGAAAGATACCTAAAGGATCAACAGCTCCTGGGGATTTGGGGTTGCT
CTGGAAAACTCATTTGCACCACTGCTGTGCCTTGGAATGCTAGTTGGAGTAATAAATCTCTGGAACAGAT
TTGGAATCACACGACCTGGATGGAGTGGGACAGAGAAATTAACAATTACACAAGCTTAATACACTCCTTA
ATTGAAGAATCGCAAAACCAGCAAGAAAAGAATGAACAAGAATTATTGGAATTAGATAAATGGGCAAGTT
TGTGGAATTGGTTTAACATAACAAATTGGCTGTGGTATATAAAATTATTCATAATGATAGTAGGAGGCTT
GGTAGGTTTAAGAATAGTTTTTGCTGTACTTTCTATAGTGAATAGAGTTAGGCAGGGATATTCACCATTA
TCGTTTCAGACCCACCTCCCAACCCCGAGGGGACCCGACAGGCCCGAAGGAATAGAAGAAGAAGGTGGAG
AGAGAGACAGAGACAGATCCATTCGATTAGTGAACGGATCTCGACGGTATCGGTTAACTTTTAAAAGAAA
AGGGGGGATTGGGGGGTACAGTGCAGGGGAAAGAATAGTAGACATAATAGCAACAGACATACAAACTAAA
GAATTACAAAAACAAATTACAAAAATTCAAAATTTTATCGATCACGAGACTAGCCTCGAGCTGGCTGCAG
TAACGCCATTTTGCAAGGCATGGAAAAATACCAAACCAAGAATAGAGAAGTTCAGATCAAGGGCGGGTAC
ATGAAAATAGCTAACGTTGGGCCAAACAGGATATCTGCGGTGAGCAGTTTCGGCCCCGGCCCGGGGCCAA
GAACAGATGGTCACCGCAGTTTCGGCCCCGGCCCGAGGCCAAGAACAGATGGTCCCCAGATATGGCCCAA
CCCTCAGCAGTTTCTTAAGACCCATCAGATGTTTCCAGGCTCCCCCAAGGACCTGAAATGACCCTGCGCC
TTATTTGAATTAACCAATCAGCCTGCTTCTCGCTTCTGTTCGCGCGCTTCTGCTTCCCGAGCTCTATAAA
AGAGCTCACAACCCCTCACTCGGCGCGCCAGTCCTCCGACAGACTGAGTCGGCCGGTCGAATCAAGCTTA
TCGATACCGTCGACGCCACCATGGCTACAACAGGCGCCCTGGGCAACTACTACGTGGACTCTTTTCTGCT
GGGCGCCGATGCCGCCGATGAGCTGTCTGTTGGAAGATACGCCCCTGGCACACTGGGCCAGCCTCCAAGA
CAAGCTGCTACACTGGCCGAGCATCCCGACTTCAGCCCTTGCAGCTTTCAGAGCAAGGCCACCGTGTTTG
GCGCCAGCTGGAATCCTGTTCATGCCGCTGGTGCCAATGCCGTGCCTGCCGCTGTGTATCACCACCACCA
TCACCATCCTTACGTGCACCCTCAGGCTCCAGTTGCAGCTGCTGCTCCCGACGGCAGATATATGAGAAGC
TGGCTGGAACCCACACCTGGCGCTCTGTCTTTTGCCGGCCTGCCTAGCTCTAGACCCTACGGCATTAAGC
CCGAGCCTCTGAGCGCTAGAAGAGGCGATTGCCCCACACTGGACACACACACCCTGAGCCTGACCGATTA
CGCCTGTGGAAGCCCTCCTGTGGACAGAGAGAAGCAGCCTTCTGAGGGCGCCTTCAGCGAGAACAACGCC
GAGAATGAGTCTGGCGGCGACAAGCCTCCTATCGACCCTAACAATCCTGCCGCCAACTGGCTGCACGCCA
GAAGCACCAGAAAGAAGAGATGCCCCTACACCAAACACCAGACACTGGAACTCGAGAAAGAATTCCTGTT
CAACATGTACCTGACCAGAGATCGGAGATACGAGGTGGCCAGACTGCTGAATCTGACCGAGCGGCAAGTG
AAGATCTGGTTCCAGAACCGGCGGATGAAGATGAAGAAGATCAACAAGGACCGCGCCAAGGACGAGTGAT
AAGGATCCCCCGGGCTGCAGGAATTCGAGCATCTTACCGCCATTTATTCCCATATTTGTTCTGTTTTTCT
TGATTTGGGTATACATTTAAATGTTAATAAAACAAAATGGTGGGGCAATCATTTACATTTTTAGGGATAT
GTAATTACTAGTTCAGGTGTATTGCCACAAGACAAACATGTTAAGAAACTTTCCCGTTATTTACGCTCTG
TTCCTGTTAATCAACCTCTGGATTACAAAATTTGTGAAAGATTGACTGATATTCTTAACTATGTTGCTCC
TTTTACGCTGTGTGGATATGCTGCTTTAATGCCTCTGTATCATGCTATTGCTTCCCGTACGGCTTTCGTT
TTCTCCTCCTTGTATAAATCCTGGTTGCTGTCTCTTTATGAGGAGTTGTGGCCCGTTGTCCGTCAACGTG
GCGTGGTGTGCTCTGTGTTTGCTGACGCAACCCCCACTGGCTGGGGCATTGCCACCACCTGTCAACTCCT
TTCTGGGACTTTCGCTTTCCCCCTCCCGATCGCCACGGCAGAACTCATCGCCGCCTGCCTTGCCCGCTGC
TGGACAGGGGCTAGGTTGCTGGGCACTGATAATTCCGTGGTGTTGTCGGGGAAGCTGACGTCCTTTGCAA
TTCGATATCAAGCTGTACCTTCTAGATGTACATTCGGTGTAGCGCTTCTAGACCAATGACTTACAAGGCA
GCTGTAGATCTTAGCCACTTTTTAAAAGAAAAGGGGGGACTGGAAGGGCTAATTCACTCCCAACGAAGAC
AAGATCTGCTTTTTGCTTGTACTGGGTCTCTCTGGTTAGACCAGATCTGAGCCTGGGAGCTCTCTGGCTA
ACTAGGGAACCCACTGCTTAAGCCTCAATAAAGCTTGCCTTGAGTGCTTCAAGTAGTGTGTGCCCGTCTG
TTGTGTGACTCTGGTAACTAGAGATCCCTCAGACCCTTTTAGTCAGTGTGGAAAATCTCTAGCAGTAGTA
GTTCATGTCATCTTATTATTCAGTATTTATAACTTGCAAAGAAATGAATATCAGAGAGTGAGAGGAACTT
GTTTATTGCAGCTTATAATGGTTACAAATAAAGCAATAGCATCACAAATTTCACAAATAAAGCATTTTTT
TCACTGCATTCTAGTTGTGGTTTGTCCAAACTCATCAATGTATCTTATCATGTCTGGCTCTAGCTATCCC
GCCCCTAACTCCGCCCATCCCGCCCCTAACTCCGCCCAGTTCCGCCCATTCTCCGCCCCATGGCTGACTA
ATTTTTTTTATTTATGCAGAGGCCGAGGCCGCCTCGGCCTCTGAGCTATTCCAGAAGTAGTGAGGAGGCT
TTTTTGGAGGCCTAGGGACGTACCCAATTCGCCCTATAGTGAGTCGTATTACGCGCGCTCACTGGCCGTC
GTTTTACAACGTCGTGACTGGGAAAACCCTGGCGTTACCCAACTTAATCGCCTTGCAGCACATCCCCCTT
TCGCCAGCTGGCGTAATAGCGAAGAGGCCCGCACCGATCGCCCTTCCCAACAGTTGCGCAGCCTGAATGG
CGAATGGG
[124 nt withheld, positions 4769-4892]
C
[91 nt withheld, positions 4894-4984]
A
[49 nt withheld, positions 4986-5034]
CCTTTGACGTTGGAGTCCACGTTCTTT
[37 nt withheld, positions 5062-5098]
ACCCTATCTCGGTCTATTCTTTTGATTTATAAGGGATTTTGCCGATTTCGGCCTATTGGTTAAAAAATGA
GCTGATTTAACAAAAATTTAACGCGAATTTTAACAAAATATTAACGCTTACAATTTAGGTGGCACTTTTC
GGGGAAATGTGCGCGGAACCCCTATTTGTTTATTTTTCTAAATACATTCAAATATGTATCCGCTCATGAG
ACAATAACCCTGATAAATGCTTCAATAATATTGAAAAAGGAAGAGTATGAGTATTCAACATTTCCGTGTC
GCCCTTATTCCCTTTTTTGCGGCATTTTGCCTTCCTGTTTTTGCTCACCCAGAAACGCTGGTGAAAGTAA
AAGATGCTGAAGATCAGTTGGGTGCACGAGTGGGTTACATCGAACTGGATCTCAACAGCGGTAAGATCCT
TGAGAGTTTTCGCCCCGAAGAACGTTTTCCAATGATGAGCACTTTTAAAGTTCTGCTATGTGGCGCGGTA
TTATCCCGTATTGACGCCGGGCAAGAGCAACTCGGTCGCCGCATACACTATTCTCAGAATGACTTGGTTG
AGTACTCACCAGTCACAGAAAAGCATCTTACGGATGGCATGACAGTAAGAGAATTATGCAGTGCTGCCAT
AACCATGAGTGATAACACTGCGGCCAACTTACTTCTGACAACGATCGGAGGACCGAAGGAGCTAACCGCT
TTTTTGCACAACATGGGGGATCATGTAACTCGCCTTGATCGTTGGGAACCGGAGCTGAATGAAGCCATAC
CAAACGACGAGCGTGACACCACGATGCCTGTAGCAATGGCAACAACGTTGCGCAAACTATTAACTGGCGA
ACTACTTACTCTAGCTTCCCGGCAACAATTAATAGACTGGATGGAGGCGGATAAAGTTGCAGGACCACTT
CTGCGCTCGGCCCTTCCGGCTGGCTGGTTTATTGCTGATAAATCTGGAGCCGGTGAGCGTGGGTCTCGCG
GTATCATTGCAGCACTGGGGCCAGATGGTAAGCCCTCCCGTATCGTAGTTATCTACACGACGGGGAGTCA
GGCAACTATGGATGAACGAAATAGACAGATCGCTGAGATAGGTGCCTCACTGATTAAGCATTGGTAACTG
TCAGACCAAGTTTACTCATATATACTTTAGATTGATTTAAAACTTCATTTTTAATTTAAAAGGATCTAGG
TGAAGATCCTTTTTGATAATCTCATGACCAAAATCCCTTAACGTGAGTTTTCGTTCCACTGAGCGTCAGA
CCCCGTAGAAAAGATCAAAGGATCTTCTTGAGATCCTTTTTTTCTGCGCGTAATCTGCTGCTTGCAAACA
AAAAAACCACCGCTACCAGCGGTGGTTTGTTTGCCGGATCAAGAGCTACCAACTCTTTTTCCGAAGGTAA
CTGGCTTCAGCAGAGCGCAGATACCAAATACTGTTCTTCTAGTGTAGCCGTAGTTAGGCCACCACTTCAA
GAACTCTGTAGCACCGCCTACATACCTCGCTCTGCTAATCCTGTTACCAGTGGCTGCTGCCAGTGGCGAT
AAGTCGTGTCTTACCGGGTTGGACTCAAGACGATAGTTACCGGATAAGGCGCAGCGGTCGGGCTGAACGG
GGGGTTCGTGCACACAGCCCAGCTTGGAGCGAACGACCTACACCGAACTGAGATACCTACAGCGTGAGCT
ATGAGAAAGCGCCACGCTTCCCGAAGGGAGAAAGGCGGACAGGTATCCGGTAAGCGGCAGGGTCGGAACA
GGAGAGCGCACGAGGGAGCTTCCAGGGGGAAACGCCTGGTATCTTTATAGTCCTGTCGGGTTTCGCCACC
TCTGACTTGAGCGTCGATTTTTGTGATGCTCGTCAGGGGGGCGGAGCCTATGGAAAAACGCCAGCAACGC
GGCCTTTTTACGGTTCCTGGCCTTTTGCTGGCCTTTTGCTCACATGTTCTTTCCTGCGTTATCCCCTGAT
TCTGTGGATAACCGTATTACCGCCTTTGAGTGAGCTGATACCGCTCGCCGCAGCCGAACGACCGAGCGCA
GCGAGTCAGTGAGCGAGGAAGCGGAAGAGCGCCCAATACGCAAACCGCCTCTCCCCGCGCGTTGGCCGAT
TCATTAATGCAGCTGGCACGACAGGTTTCCCGACTGGAAAGCGGGCAGTGAGCGCAACGCAATTAATGTG
AGTTAGCTCACTCATTAGGCACCCCAGGCTTTACACTTTATGCTTCCGGCTCGTATGTTGTGTGGAATTG
TGAGCGGATAACAATTTCACACAGGAAACAGCTATGACCATGATTACGCCAAGCGCGCAATTAACCCTCA
CTAAAGGGAACAAAAGCTGGAGCTGCA
Features (pLannotate 1.2.2; 28 found; start..end, strand, type, name):
      8..234     +  promoter       RSV promoter: Rous sarcoma virus enhancer/promoter
    235..415     +  LTR            5' LTR (truncated): truncated 5' long terminal repeat (LTR) from HIV-1
    462..587     +  misc_feature   HIV-1 Ψ: packaging signal of human immunodeficiency virus type 1
    571..934     +  CDS            HIV-1 gag (fragment): gag protein from human immunodeficiency virus 1; gag
   1080..1313    +  misc_feature   RRE: The Rev response element (RRE) of HIV-1 allows for Rev-dependent mRNA export from the nucleus to the cytoplasm.
   1690..1790    +  CDS            Rev (fragment): human immunodeficiency virus 1 (HIV-1) Rev protein; rev; enhances nuclear export of unspliced and incompletely spliced viral mRNAs
   1809..1926    +  misc_feature   cPPT/CTS: central polypurine tract and central termination sequence of HIV-1
   1960..2361    +  promoter       SFFV promoter: spleen focus-forming virus long terminal repeat (LTR) promoter
   2371..2394    +  misc_feature   MCS (fragment): pBluescript multiple cloning site
   2401..3216    +  CDS            HOXA9: HXA9_HUMAN - Also known as HOX1G. Experimental evidence at protein level: Swiss-Prot protein existence level 1. Sequence-specific transcription factor which is part of a developmental regulatory system that provides cells with specific positional identities on the anterior-posterior axis. Required for induction of E-selectin and VCAM-1, on the endothelial cells surface at sites of inflammation. From Homo sapiens (Human).
   3223..3248    +  misc_feature   MCS (fragment): pBluescript multiple cloning site
   3248..3307    +  CDS            S (fragment): HBSAG_WHV6 - Experimental evidence at transcript level: Swiss-Prot protein existence level 2. The middle envelope protein plays an important role in the budding of the virion. It is involved in the induction of budding in a nucleocapsid independent way. In this process the majority of envelope proteins bud to form subviral lipoprotein particles of 22 nm of diameter that do not contain a nucleocapsid (By similarity). From Woodchuck hepatitis B virus (isolate w64/pWS23) (WHV).
   3439..3842    +  misc_feature   WPRE: woodchuck hepatitis virus posttranscriptional regulatory element
   3900..3959    +  CDS            nef (fragment): NEF_HV1Z2 - Experimental evidence at protein level: Swiss-Prot protein existence level 1. Extracellular Nef protein targets CD4(+) T-lymphocytes for apoptosis by interacting with CXCR4 surface receptors. From Human immunodeficiency virus type 1 group M subtype D (isolate Z2/CDC-Z34) (HIV-1).
   3961..4194    +  LTR            3' LTR (ΔU3): self-inactivating 3' long terminal repeat (LTR) from HIV-1
   4266..4387    +  polyA_signal   SV40 poly(A) signal: SV40 polyadenylation signal
   4427..4562    +  rep_origin     SV40 ori: SV40 origin of replication
   4583..4601    -  promoter       T7 promoter: promoter for bacteriophage T7 RNA polymerase
   4609..4764    +  CDS            lacZα (fragment): LacZα fragment of β-galactosidase; lacZ fragment
   4769..5197    +  rep_origin     f1 ori (sequence partly withheld): f1 bacteriophage origin of replication; arrow indicates direction of (+) strand synthesis
   5250..5354    +  promoter       AmpR promoter: bla
   5355..6215    +  CDS            AmpR: β-lactamase; bla; confers resistance to ampicillin, carbenicillin, and related antibiotics
   6386..6974    +  rep_origin     ori: high-copy-number ColE1/pMB1/pBR322/pUC origin of replication
   7157..7249    +  CDS            lacI (fragment): lac repressor; lacI; The lac repressor binds to the lac operator to inhibit transcription in E. coli. This inhibition can be relieved by adding lactose or isopropyl-β-D-thiogalactopyranoside (IPTG).
   7262..7283    +  protein_bind   CAP binding site: CAP binding activates transcription in the presence of cAMP. E. coli catabolite activator protein
   7298..7328    +  promoter       lac promoter: promoter for the E. coli lac operon
   7336..7352    +  protein_bind   lac operator: The lac repressor binds to the lac operator to inhibit transcription in E. coli. This inhibition can be relieved by adding lactose or isopropyl-β-D-thiogalactopyranoside (IPTG). lac repressor encoded by lacI
   7397..7415    +  promoter       T3 promoter: promoter for bacteriophage T3 RNA polymerase
