[The description below was written by a language model from this plasmid's Addgene catalogue record and pLannotate feature annotations shown in this document.]
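Description:
SFFV-HOXA9-Brd 191 is a lentiviral transfer plasmid built on the SFFV-MCS backbone for expressing human HOXA9 in mammalian cells, with a unique DNA barcode that identifies the transcription factor. In bacteria it is maintained at high copy through a ColE1/pUC-type origin and selected with ampicillin via the β-lactamase gene. An f1 origin, an SV40 origin and remnants of a pBluescript-style lac/T3/T7 region are also annotated in the backbone.

The viral portion has the layout of a third-generation, self-inactivating HIV-1 vector. An RSV promoter drives a truncated 5' LTR, so genomic RNA can be produced in packaging cells without Tat. This is followed by the Ψ packaging signal running into a gag fragment, the Rev response element for Rev-dependent nuclear export, and the cPPT/CTS, which aids nuclear import of the reverse-transcribed genome. The internal spleen focus-forming virus promoter, which is strongly active in haematopoietic cells, drives a codon-optimised HOXA9 coding sequence of about 0.8 kb flanked by multiple-cloning-site remnants. No tag, reporter or mammalian selection marker is annotated. A WPRE downstream enhances transcript stability and expression, and the cassette ends in a ΔU3 3' LTR followed by an SV40 polyadenylation signal.

According to the depositor, the barcode was cloned into an XbaI site after the WPRE. It is not annotated in the feature table, but that position would place it within the expressed transcript and the integrated provirus. The plasmid belongs to a barcoded transcription factor collection made for combinatorial screening of immune cell reprogramming, where barcodes allow the delivered factors to be identified in transduced cells.
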