Addgene plasmid #219150: SFFV-HOXA9-Brd 191
Purpose: Transcription factor HOXA9 with a specific barcode assigned.
Depositing lab: Filipe Pereira. Depositing organization: Center for Neuroscience and Cell Biology, University of Coimbra. Publication: A combinatorial transcription factor screening platform for immune cell reprogramming. Kurochkin I, Altman AR, Caiado I, Pertiga-Cabral D, Halitzki E, Minaeva M, Zimmermannova O, Henriques-Oliveira L, Klein D, Nair M, Oliveira D, Cajal LR, Knittel R, Feick C, Ringner M, Martin M, Cirovic B, Pires CF, Rosa FF, Sitnicka E, Theis FJ, Pereira CF. Cell Syst. 2026 Jan 21;17(1):101457. doi: 10.1016/j.cels.2025.101457. Epub 2026 Jan 14. PubMed 41539305.
Backbone
  Vector backbone: SFFV-MCS
  Backbone size w/o insert (bp): 6611
  Vector type: Lentiviral
Growth in bacteria
  Bacterial resistance: Ampicillin, 100 μg/mL
  Growth temperature: 37°C
  Growth strain: NEB Stable
  Copy number: High Copy
Gene/Insert
  Gene/Insert name: HOXA9
  Species: H. sapiens (human)
  Insert size (bp): 819
  Mutation: Codon optimized
  Entrez Gene: HOXA9 (a.k.a. ABD-B, HOX1, HOX1.7, HOX1G)
  Promoter: The spleen focus-forming virus (SFFV) promoter
  Cloning method: Other
Terms and licenses: Academic/Nonprofit Terms; Industry Terms: Not Available to Industry
Depositor comments: Barcode sequence cloned into XbaI restriction site. Design of plasmid is as follows: SFFV-[TF sequence]-WPRE-[Barcode sequence].
How to cite: SFFV-HOXA9-Brd 191 was a gift from Filipe Pereira (Addgene plasmid # 219150 ; http://n2t.net/addgene:219150 ; RRID:Addgene_219150)
