>Addgene plasmid #219150 | SFFV-HOXA9-Brd 191 | depositor partial sequence | sequence record 427930 | TF ORF
ATGGCTACAACAGGCGCCCTGGGCAACTACTACGTGGACTCTTTTCTGCTGGGCGCCGATGCCGCCGATG
AGCTGTCTGTTGGAAGATACGCCCCTGGCACACTGGGCCAGCCTCCAAGACAAGCTGCTACACTGGCCGA
GCATCCCGACTTCAGCCCTTGCAGCTTTCAGAGCAAGGCCACCGTGTTTGGCGCCAGCTGGAATCCTGTT
CATGCCGCTGGTGCCAATGCCGTGCCTGCCGCTGTGTATCACCACCACCATCACCATCCTTACGTGCACC
CTCAGGCTCCAGTTGCAGCTGCTGCTCCCGACGGCAGATATATGAGAAGCTGGCTGGAACCCACACCTGG
CGCTCTGTCTTTTGCCGGCCTGCCTAGCTCTAGACCCTACGGCATTAAGCCCGAGCCTCTGAGCGCTAGA
AGAGGCGATTGCCCCACACTGGACACACACACCCTGAGCCTGACCGATTACGCCTGTGGAAGCCCTCCTG
TGGACAGAGAGAAGCAGCCTTCTGAGGGCGCCTTCAGCGAGAACAACGCCGAGAATGAGTCTGGCGGCGA
CAAGCCTCCTATCGACCCTAACAATCCTGCCGCCAACTGGCTGCACGCCAGAAGCACCAGAAAGAAGAGA
TGCCCCTACACCAAACACCAGACACTGGAACTCGAGAAAGAATTCCTGTTCAACATGTACCTGACCAGAG
ATCGGAGATACGAGGTGGCCAGACTGCTGAATCTGACCGAGCGGCAAGTGAAGATCTGGTTCCAGAACCG
GCGGATGAAGATGAAGAAGATCAACAAGGACCGCGCCAAGGACGAGTGA
