>Addgene plasmid #219150 | SFFV-HOXA9-Brd 191 | depositor partial sequence | sequence record 427931 | Barcode sequence
TGTACATTCGGTGTAGCGCT
